Addgene plasmid #189975: 3xFLAG-NanoLuc
Purpose: Part 3-4-5 plasmid to introduce 3xFLAG-NanoLuc into circRNAs
Depositing lab: Howard Chang. Depositing organization: Stanford University. Publication: Engineering circular RNA for enhanced protein production. Chen R, Wang SK, Belk JA, Amaya L, Li Z, Cardenas A, Abe BT, Chen CK, Wender PA, Chang HY. Nat Biotechnol. 2022 Jul 18. pii: 10.1038/s41587-022-01393-0. doi: 10.1038/s41587-022-01393-0. PubMed 35851375.
Backbone
  Vector backbone: pRC
  Backbone size w/o insert (bp): 1882
  Total vector size (bp): 2486
  Vector type: Cloning
Growth in bacteria
  Bacterial resistance: Ampicillin, 100 μg/mL
  Growth temperature: 37°C
  Growth strain: DH5alpha
  Copy number: High Copy
Gene/Insert
  Gene/Insert name: NanoLuc
  Species: Synthetic
  Insert size (bp): 604
  Promoter: N/A
  Tag / fusion protein: 3xFLAG (N terminal on insert)
  Cloning method: Restriction Enzyme; 5′ cloning site BsmBI (from pRC0940) (destroyed during cloning); 3′ cloning site BsmBI (from pRC0940) (destroyed during cloning)
  Sequencing primers: 5′ ggccttttgctggccttttgc; 3′ GATAATCGCGGCCGCGGTC
Terms and licenses: Academic/Nonprofit Terms; Industry Terms: Not Available to Industry
How to cite: 3xFLAG-NanoLuc was a gift from Howard Chang (Addgene plasmid # 189975 ; http://n2t.net/addgene:189975 ; RRID:Addgene_189975)
