[The description below was written by a language model from this plasmid's Addgene catalogue record and pLannotate feature annotations shown in this document.]
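Description:
3xFLAG-NanoLuc is a small (about 2.5 kb) bacterial cloning plasmid built on the pRC backbone. It serves as a modular "part 3-4-5" donor in a hierarchical assembly system for building circular RNA (circRNA) expression templates. It is not an expression vector in its own right: the record lists no promoter for the insert, and the feature table shows no eukaryotic or phage promoter, IRES or terminator around the coding sequence. The plasmid is propagated in E. coli at high copy from a ColE1/pUC-type origin. Selection uses ampicillin, through a β-lactamase gene driven by its native bla promoter. Together these two elements account for nearly all of the roughly 1.9 kb backbone.

The payload is a synthetic insert of about 600 bp encoding NanoLuc, a small, bright engineered luciferase in human codon-optimised form, with an N-terminal 3xFLAG epitope tag. The automated annotation marks only a single FLAG unit and labels the luciferase as a fragment. This probably reflects the limits of the annotation tool's matching, not a truncated reporter, although the record does not settle the point. The insert was placed into a parental entry vector through BsmBI sites, which were destroyed during cloning. BsmBI is a type IIS enzyme, so this is consistent with Golden Gate-style part construction.

In use, the tagged reporter cassette is combined with other parts, which the record does not describe, to place 3xFLAG-NanoLuc inside a circRNA. Translation from the engineered circle can then be measured by luminescence, and the protein product can be detected or captured through the FLAG epitope. This supports comparison of circRNA designs for protein output.
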