Features (pLannotate 1.2.2; 5 found; start..end, strand, type, name):
     15..119     -  promoter       AmpR promoter: bla
    222..810     +  rep_origin     ori: high-copy-number ColE1/pMB1/pBR322/pUC origin of replication
    978..1001    +  CDS            FLAG: FLAG® epitope tag, followed by an enterokinase cleavage site
   1017..1528    +  CDS            Nluc (fragment): NanoLuc® luciferase human codon-optimized
   1640..14      -  CDS            AmpR (across the origin): β-lactamase; bla; confers resistance to ampicillin, carbenicillin, and related antibiotics
>Addgene plasmid #189975 | 3xFLAG-NanoLuc | addgene full sequence | sequence record 371448 | Addgene NGS Result
TGTTGAATACTCATACTCTTCCTTTTTCAATATTATTGAAGCATTTATCAGGGTTATTGTCTCATGAGCG
GATACATATTTGAATGTATTTAGAAAAATAAACAAATAGGGGTTCCGCGCACATTTCCCCGAAAAGTGCC
ACCTGTCATGACCAAAATCCCTTAACGTGAGTTTTCGTTCCACTGAGCGTCAGACCCCGTAGAAAAGATC
AAAGGATCTTCTTGAGATCCTTTTTTTCTGCGCGTAATCTGCTGCTTGCAAACAAAAAAACCACCGCTAC
CAGCGGTGGTTTGTTTGCCGGATCAAGAGCTACCAACTCTTTTTCCGAAGGTAACTGGCTTCAGCAGAGC
GCAGATACCAAATACTGTTCTTCTAGTGTAGCCGTAGTTAGGCCACCACTTCAAGAACTCTGTAGCACCG
CCTACATACCTCGCTCTGCTAATCCTGTTACCAGTGGCTGCTGCCAGTGGCGATAAGTCGTGTCTTACCG
GGTTGGACTCAAGACGATAGTTACCGGATAAGGCGCAGCGGTCGGGCTGAACGGGGGGTTCGTGCACACA
GCCCAGCTTGGAGCGAACGACCTACACCGAACTGAGATACCTACAGCGTGAGCTATGAGAAAGCGCCACG
CTTCCCGAAGGGAGAAAGGCGGACAGGTATCCGGTAAGCGGCAGGGTCGGAACAGGAGAGCGCACGAGGG
AGCTTCCAGGGGGAAACGCCTGGTATCTTTATAGTCCTGTCGGGTTTCGCCACCTCTGACTTGAGCGTCG
ATTTTTGTGATGCTCGTCAGGGGGGCGGAGCCTATGGAAAAACGCCAGCAACGCGGCCTTTTTACGGTTC
CTGGCCTTTTGCTGGCCTTTTGCTCACATGTTCTTTCCTGCGTTATCCCCTGATTCTGTGGATAACCGTG
CGGCCGCTCGGTCTCAATGGGATCCGACTATAAGGACCACGACGGAGACTACAAGGATCATGATATTGAT
TACAAGGACGACGATGACAAGGGAGGAGGAGGAAGCGTCTTCACACTCGAAGATTTCGTTGGGGACTGGC
GACAGACAGCCGGCTACAACCTGGACCAAGTCCTTGAACAGGGAGGTGTGTCCAGTTTGTTTCAGAATCT
CGGGGTGTCCGTAACTCCGATCCAAAGGATTGTCCTGAGCGGTGAAAATGGGCTGAAGATCGACATCCAT
GTCATCATCCCGTATGAAGGTCTGAGCGGCGACCAAATGGGCCAGATCGAAAAAATTTTTAAGGTGGTGT
ACCCTGTGGATGATCATCACTTTAAGGTGATCCTGCACTATGGCACACTGGTAATCGACGGGGTTACGCC
GAACATGATCGACTATTTCGGACGGCCGTATGAAGGCATCGCCGTGTTCGACGGCAAAAAGATCACTGTA
ACAGGGACCCTGTGGAACGGCAACAAAATTATCGACGAGCGCCTGATCAACCCCGACGGCTCCCTGCTGT
TCCGAGTAACCATCAACGGAGTGACCGGCTGGCGGCTGTGCGAACGCATTCTGGCGTAGTTGAGACCGCG
GCCGCGATTATCAAAAAGGATCTTCACCTAGATCCTTTTAAATTAAAAATGAAGTTTTAAATCAATCTAA
AGTATATATGAGTAAACTTGGTCTGACAGTTACCAATGCTTAATCAGTGAGGCACCTATCTCAGCGATCT
GTCTATTTCGTTCATCCATAGTTGCCTGACTCCCCGTCGTGTAGATAACTACGATACGGGAGGGCTTACC
ATCTGGCCCCAGTGCTGCAATGATACCGCGGGACCCACGCTCACCGGCTCCAGATTTATCAGCAATAAAC
CAGCCAGCCGGAAGGGCCGAGCGCAGAAGTGGTCCTGCAACTTTATCCGCCTCCATCCAGTCTATTAATT
GTTGCCGGGAAGCTAGAGTAAGTAGTTCGCCAGTTAATAGTTTGCGCAACGTTGTTGCCATTGCTACAGG
CATCGTGGTGTCACGCTCGTCGTTTGGTATGGCTTCATTCAGCTCCGGTTCCCAACGATCAAGGCGAGTT
ACATGATCCCCCATGTTGTGCAAAAAAGCGGTTAGCTCCTTCGGTCCTCCGATCGTTGTCAGAAGTAAGT
TGGCCGCAGTGTTATCACTCATGGTTATGGCAGCACTGCATAATTCTCTTACTGTCATGCCATCCGTAAG
ATGCTTTTCTGTGACTGGTGAGTACTCAACCAAGTCATTCTGAGAATAGTGTATGCGGCGACCGAGTTGC
TCTTGCCCGGCGTCAATACGGGATAATACCGCGCCACATAGCAGAACTTTAAAAGTGCTCATCATTGGAA
AACGTTCTTCGGGGCGAAAACTCTCAAGGATCTTACCGCTGTTGAGATCCAGTTCGATGTAACCCACTCG
TGCACCCAACTGATCTTCAGCATCTTTTACTTTCACCAGCGTTTCTGGGTGAGCAAAAACAGGAAGGCAA
AATGCCGCAAAAAAGGGAATAAGGGCGACACGGAAA
